Addgene plasmid #174988: pMSR:MSMEG_1132:Dendra
Purpose: C-term fluorescent fusion
Depositing lab: Keith Derbyshire & Joseph Wade. Depositing organization: Wadsworth Center, New York State Department of Health. Publication: A Mycobacterial Systems Resource for the Research Community. Judd JA, Canestrari J, Clark R, Joseph A, Lapierre P, Lasek-Nesselquist E, Mir M, Palumbo M, Smith C, Stone M, Upadhyay A, Wirth SE, Dedrick RM, Meier CG, Russell DA, Dills A, Dove E, Kester J, Wolf ID, Zhu J, Rubin ER, Fortune S, Hatfull GF, Gray TA, Wade JT, Derbyshire KM. mBio. 2021 Mar 2;12(2). pii: mBio.02401-20. doi: 10.1128/mBio.02401-20. PubMed 33653882.
Backbone
  Vector backbone: pMSR:Dendra
  Vector type: Bacterial Expression ; Integrating Mycobacterial Expression Vector attL5. T7 expression in E. coli
Growth in bacteria
  Bacterial resistance: Apramycin, 25 μg/mL
  Growth temperature: 37°C
  Growth strain: DH5alpha
  Copy number: High Copy
Gene/Insert
  Gene/Insert name: MSMEG_1132
  Species: M. smegmatis
  Promoter: pmycTetO
  Tag / fusion protein: Gly-Ala Linker/Dendra2/1x Flag Tag (C terminal on insert)
  Cloning method: Ligation Independent Cloning
  Sequencing primers: 5′ TGATAGAGTTTGTCCTCCCTATCAG; 3′ TCCATATGCACCTTGACACG
Resource information
  A portion of this plasmid was derived from a plasmid made by: CP000480.1
Terms and licenses: Academic/Nonprofit Terms; Industry Terms: Not Available to Industry
Depositor comments: 5' cloning site: AseI (destroyed), 3' cloning site: HindIII (not destroyed)
How to cite: pMSR:MSMEG_1132:Dendra was a gift from Keith Derbyshire & Joseph Wade (Addgene plasmid # 174988 ; http://n2t.net/addgene:174988 ; RRID:Addgene_174988)
