[The description below was written by a language model from this plasmid's Addgene catalogue record and pLannotate feature annotations shown in this document.]
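Description:
pMSR:MSMEG_1132:Dendra is an integrating mycobacterial expression vector built on the pMSR:Dendra backbone, and it belongs to a systematic collection of tagged Mycobacterium smegmatis genes. It replicates in E. coli from a high-copy ColE1/pUC-type origin and is selected with apramycin through the aac(3)IV acetyltransferase gene. It has no mycobacterial replication origin. Instead it carries the mycobacteriophage L5 integrase gene and adjacent L5 sequence, so it inserts by site-specific recombination at the L5 attachment site in the mycobacterial chromosome and persists as a stable single copy.

The insert is the M. smegmatis open reading frame MSMEG_1132. The feature table identifies it as menJ, which encodes the reductase that saturates one isoprene unit in the tail of menaquinone MK-9. The gene was placed by ligation-independent cloning downstream of the pmycTetO promoter, a mycobacterial promoter with tet operator sites. The annotation software detects these operators as short fragments of a "tight TRE" promoter, which reflects the shared tetO motifs and not a mammalian element. A T7 promoter lies between pmycTetO and the start of the gene, and a partial T7 terminator follows the cassette, so the same fusion can also be expressed in E. coli strains that supply T7 RNA polymerase.

The coding sequence is fused at its C terminus, through a Gly-Ala linker, to Dendra2, a green-to-red photoconvertible fluorescent protein, followed by a single FLAG epitope. The stated purpose is C-terminal fluorescent tagging. The fusion therefore allows the protein to be visualised in mycobacteria, and the FLAG tag offers a handle for antibody-based detection.
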