Features (pLannotate 1.2.2; 14 found; start..end, strand, type, name):
    267..371     -  CDS            32 (fragment): VG32_BPML5 - Protein predicted: Swiss-Prot protein existence level 4. From Mycobacterium phage L5 (Mycobacteriophage L5).
    427..531     +  CDS            Y4104_STRCO (fragment): Protein inferred from homology: Swiss-Prot protein existence level 3. From Streptomyces coelicolor (strain ATCC BAA-471 / A3(2) / M145).
    589..608     +  promoter       tight TRE promoter (fragment): Tet-responsive promoter PTight, consisting of seven tet operator sequences followed by the minimal CMV promoter
    615..632     +  promoter       tight TRE promoter (fragment): Tet-responsive promoter PTight, consisting of seven tet operator sequences followed by the minimal CMV promoter
    646..664     +  promoter       T7 promoter: promoter for bacteriophage T7 RNA polymerase
    680..1906    +  CDS            menJ: MENJ_MYCS2 - Experimental evidence at protein level: Swiss-Prot protein existence level 1. Catalyzes the reduction of a single double bond in the isoprenoid tail of menaquinone (MK-9) in M.smegmatis, likely the beta- isoprene unit, forming the predominant form of menaquinone found in mycobacteria, MK-9(II-H2). From Mycolicibacterium smegmatis (strain ATCC 700084 / mc(2)155) (Mycobacterium smegmatis).
   1928..2614    +  CDS            Dendra2: Dendra2 is a photoconvertible green fluorescent protein published in 2006, derived from Dendronephthya sp.. It has high acid sensitivity.
   2654..2674    +  CDS            FLAG (fragment): FLAG® epitope tag, followed by an enterokinase cleavage site
   2683..2725    +  terminator     T7 terminator (fragment): transcription terminator for bacteriophage T7 RNA polymerase
   2931..3731    +  CDS            ApmR: aminoglycoside 3-N-acetyltransferase type IV ; aac(3)IV; confers resistance to apramycin (Paget and Davies, 1996)
   3798..3815    -  misc_feature   MCS (fragment): pBluescript multiple cloning site
   3856..4444    +  rep_origin     ori: high-copy-number ColE1/pMB1/pBR322/pUC origin of replication
   4612..4640    +  misc_feature   MCS (fragment): pUC18/19 multiple cloning site
   5200..205     +  CDS            33 (across the origin): VINT_BPML5 - Also known as int. Protein inferred from homology: Swiss-Prot protein existence level 3. Integrase is necessary for integration of the phage into the host genome by site-specific recombination. From Mycobacterium phage L5 (Mycobacteriophage L5).
>Addgene plasmid #174988 | pMSR:MSMEG_1132:Dendra | addgene full sequence | sequence record 345906 | Addgene NGS Result
CGCCAAGATCGGTCGGCCGGAACTCCGCATCCACGACCTCCGCGCTGTCGGCGCTACGTTCGCCGCTCAG
GCAGGTGCGACGACCAAGGAGCTGATGGCCCGTCTCGGTCACACGACTCCTAGGATGGCGATGAAGTACC
AGATGGCGTCTGAGGCCCGCGACGAGGCTATCGCTGAGGCGATGTCCAAGCTGGCCAAGACCTCCTGAAA
CGCAAAAAGCCCCCCTCCCAAGGACACTGAGTCCTAAAGAGGGGGGTTTCTTGTCAGTACGCGAAGAACC
ACGCCTGGCCGCGAGCGCCAGCACCGCCGCTCTGTGCGGAGACCTGGGCACCAGCCCCGCCGCCGCCAGG
AGCATTGCCGTTCCCGCCAGAAATCTAGACGGTGACCACAACGCGCCCGCTTTGATCGGGGACGTCGAAA
TATTGGATCGTCGGCACCGTCACGGCCGTGGGAGGCGGCACGATCCGCGACGTGATGATCGGCCGCATCC
CCACGGTGCTGCGCAGTGAGCTCTACGCCATCCCGGCGTTGATCTGTGCGTTCGCACGCACAGGCCCGGT
GTGAGAAGGGTCTCTGACGAGCGGGAGAACTCCCTATCAGTGATAGAGTTTGTCCTCCCTATCAGTGATA
GATAGGCTTAAGGAGTAATACGACTCACTATAGGGAGAAGGAGGCCATTATGAACACCCGAGCGGATGTG
GTCGTCGTCGGAGCCGGACCGGCTGGTTCGGCTGCCGCGGCATGGGCCGCACGCGCAGGTCGCGACGTGG
TCGTGGTCGACGCCGCGCAGTTTCCCCGTGACAAGGCGTGCGGGGACGGGCTGACGCCGCGTGCCGTGGC
CGAACTGCAGCGCCTCGGGATGGCTTCGTGGCTGGACACCCGCATCCGCCACCACGGGCTGCGCATGTCG
GGGTTCGGCGCCGACGTCGAGATTCCGTGGCCGGGTCCGTCATTCCCCGCGACAAGCAGCGCGGTGCCGC
GTACCGAACTCGACGACCGGATCCGCTCGGTCGCCGCCGACGACGGCGCCAAGATGATGCTGGGCACCAA
AGTCGTTGATGTGACCCATGATTCGAGCGGCCGCGTGGACGCCGTGGTGCTCGACGACGGCAACACCGTC
GGTTGCGCGCAGCTCATCGTGGCCGACGGCGCGCGTTCGACGCTGGGCCGCGTGCTGGGCCGTACCTGGC
ACAGGGAGACCGTGTACGGCGTGGCGATCCGCGGCTACATCGCGAGCCCCCGCGCGTCCGAGCCCTGGAT
CACGTCGCACCTCGAACTGCGCTCCCCCGAGGGCAAGGTGCTACCCGGGTACGGCTGGATGTTCCCGCTG
GGCAACGGCGAGGTGAACATCGGCGTCGGCGCGCTTGCGACCGCGAAGCGTCCTGCCGATGCGGCCCTGC
GGCCACTGATGTCCTATTACGCCGACCTGCGCCGCGAGGAGTGGGGTCTGGTCGGCGAACCGCGCGCCGG
ACTGTCGGCGCTGCTGCCGATGGGTGGCGCGGTCTCGGGCGTCGCCGGGCCCAACTGGATGCTGATCGGC
GACGCCGCGGCATGCGTCAACCCGCTCAACGGCGAGGGCATCGACTACGGGCTGGAAACAGGCCGGCTGG
CCGCCGAACTCATGACCTCCGGCGGCGTGACCGACTACTCCTCGGCCTGGCCGACGCTGCTGCAGGAGCA
CTACGCGCGCGGGTTCTCGGTGGCGCGCAGGCTCGCGTTGCTGCTGACGCTGCCGCGCTTCCTGCAGGTC
ACCGGGCCTGTGGCGATGCGGTCGGCGACGTTGATGACCATCGCGGTCCGGGTGATGGGCAACCTGGTGA
CCGACGAGGACGCCGACTGGATCGCTCGCGTGTGGCGCACCGCGGGCCTGGCGTCGCGGCGGATCGATCA
GCGGGTGCCGTTCAGCAAGCTTGGTGCGGCCGCGGGCAACACGCCTGGCATCAATCTGATCAAGGAGGAC
ATGCGTGTCAAGGTGCATATGGAGGGCAACGTGAACGGTCACGCCTTCGTGATCGAGGGGGAGGGTAAGG
GTAAGCCTTACGAAGGGACCCAGACCGCCAACCTCACCGTCAAGGAGGGCGCCCCTCTCCCATTCTCGTA
CGATATCCTCACTACCGCGGTGCATTACGGGAACCGCGTGTTCACCAAGTACCCCGAGGATATCCCTGAC
TACTTCAAGCAGAGCTTCCCGGAGGGATACTCCTGGGAGCGGACGATGACCTTCGAAGACAAGGGTATCT
GTACGATCCGCAGCGACATCTCGCTGGAAGGGGACTGTTTCTTCCAGAACGTCCGTTTCAAGGGGACCAA
CTTTCCGCCGAACGGCCCGGTCATGCAGAAGAAGACCCTCAAGTGGGAGCCGAGCACGGAGAAGCTGCAC
GTTCGGGACGGCCTCCTGGTCGGCAACATCAACATGGCGCTGCTGCTGGAAGGCGGCGGCCACTACCTAT
GCGACTTCAAGACCACGTACAAAGCGAAGAAGGTCGTCCAGCTGCCCGACGCGCACTTCGTGGACCACCG
CATCGAAATCCTGGGGAACGATTCGGACTACAACAAGGTCAAGTTGTACGAGCACGCTGTGGCACGCTAT
AGCCCGCTCCCGTCGCAGGTCTGGTTCGAAGGCGGCGGCGGGGAGAACCTGTATTTCCAGGACTACAAGG
ACGACGACGACAAGTGATTTAAATAACCCCTTGGGGCCTCTAAACGGGTCTTGAGGGGTTTTTTGTTAAC
TAGCGTACGATCGAATTCCTGCAGCTCACGGTAACTGATGCCGTATTTGCAGTACCAGCGTACGGCCCAC
AGAATGATGTCACGCTGAAAATGCCGGCCTTTGAATGGGTTCATGTGCAGCTCCATCAGCAAAAGGGGAT
GATAAGTTTATCACCACCGACTATTTGCAACAGTGCCGTTGATCGTGCTATGATCGACTGATGTCATCAG
CGGTGGAGTGCAATGTCGTGCAATACGAATGGCGAAAAGCCGAGCTCATCGGTCAGCTTCTCAACCTTGG
GGTTACCCCCGGCGGTGTGCTGCTGGTCCACAGCTCCTTCCGTAGCGTCCGGCCCCTCGAAGATGGGCCA
CTTGGACTGATCGAGGCCCTGCGTGCTACGCTGGGTCCGGGAGGGACGCTCGTCATGCCCTCGTGGTCAG
GTCTGGACGACGAGCCGTTCGATCCTGCCACGTCGCCCGTTACACCGGACCTTGGAGTTGTCTCTGACAC
ATTCTGGCGCCTGCCAAATGTAAAGCGCAGCGCCCATCCATTTGCCTTTGCGGCAGCGGGGCCACAGGCA
GAGCAGATCATCTCTGATCCATTGCCCCTGCCACCTTACTCGCCTGCAAGCCCGGTCGCCCGTGTCCATG
AACTCGATGGGCAGGTACTTCTCCTCGGCGTGGGACACGATGCCAACACGACGCTGCATCTTGCCGAGTT
GATGGCAAAGGTTCCCTATGGGGTGCCGAGACACTGCACCATTCTTCAGGATGGCAAGTTGGTACGCGTC
GATTATCTCGAGAATGACCACTGCTGTGAGCGCTTTGCCTTGGCGGACAGGTGGCTCAAGGAGAAGAGCC
TTCAGAAGGAAGGTCCAGTCGGTCATGCCTTTGCTCGGTTGATCCGCTCCCGCGACATTGTGGCGACAGC
CCTGGGTCAACTGGGCCGAGATCCGTTGATCTTCCTGCATCCGCCAGAGGCGGGATGCGAAGAATGCGAT
GCCGCTCGCCAGTCGATTGGCTGAGCTCATGAGCGGAGAACGAGATGACGTTGGAGGGGCAAGGTCGCGC
TGATTGCTGGGGCAACACGGGGGATCCACTAGTTCCATGAGCGTCAGACCCCGTAGAAAAGATCAAAGGA
TCTTCTTGAGATCCTTTTTTTCTGCGCGTAATCTGCTGCTTGCAAACAAAAAAACCACCGCTACCAGCGG
TGGTTTGTTTGCCGGATCAAGAGCTACCAACTCTTTTTCCGAAGGTAACTGGCTTCAGCAGAGCGCAGAT
ACCAAATACTGTCCTTCTAGTGTAGCCGTAGTTAGGCCACCACTTCAAGAACTCTGTAGCACCGCCTACA
TACCTCGCTCTGCTAATCCTGTTACCAGTGGCTGCTGCCAGTGGCGATAAGTCGTGTCTTACCGGGTTGG
ACTCAAGACGATAGTTACCGGATAAGGCGCAGCGGTCGGGCTGAACGGGGGGTTCGTGCACACAGCCCAG
CTTGGAGCGAACGACCTACACCGAACTGAGATACCTACAGCGTGAGCTATGAGAAAGCGCCACGCTTCCC
GAGGGGAGAAAGGCGGACAGGTATCCGGTAAGCGGCAGGGTCGGAACAGGAGAGCGCACGAGGGAGCTTC
CAGGGGGAAACGCCTGGTATCTTTATAGTCCTGTCGGGTTTCGCCACCTCTGACTTGAGCGTCGATTTTT
GTGATGCTCGTCAGGGGGGCGGAGCCTATGGAAAAACGCCAGCAACGCGGCCTTTTTACGGTTCCTGGCC
TTTTGCTGGCCTTTTGCTCACATGTTCTTTCCTGCGTTATCCCCTGATTCTGTGGATAACCGTATTACCG
CCTTTGAGTGAGCTGATACCGCTCGCCGCAGCCGAACGACCGAGCGCAACGCGTGCGGCCGCGGTACCCG
GGGATCCTCTAGAGTCGACCACCAAGGGCACCATCTCTGCTTGGGCCACCCCGTTGGCCGCAGCCAGCTC
GCTGAGAGCCGTGAACGACAGGGCGAACGCCAGCCCGCCGACGGCGAGGGTTCCGACCGCTGCAACTCCC
GGTGCAACCTTGTCCCGGTCTATTCTCTTCACTGCACCAGCTCCAATCTGGTGTGAATGCCCCTCGTCTG
TTCGCGCAGGCGGGGGGCTCTATTCGTTTGTCAGCATCGAAAGTAGCCAGATCAGGGATGCGTTGCAACC
GCGTATGCCCAGGTCAGAAGAGTCGCACAAGAGTTGCAGACCCCTGGAAAGAAAAATGGCCAGAGGGCGA
AAACACCCTCTGACCAGCGGAGCGGGCGACGGGAATCGAACCCGCGTAGCTAGTTTGGAAGAATGGGTGT
CTGCCGACCACATATGGGCCGGTCAAGATAGGTTTTTACCCCCTCTCGGCTGCATCCTCTAAGTGGAAAG
AAATTGCAGGTCGTAGAAGCGCGTTGAAGCCTGAGAGTTGCACAGGAGTTGCAACCCGGTAGCCTTGTTC
ACGACGAGAGGAGACCTAGTTGGCACGTCGCGGATGGGGATCGCTGAAGACTCAGCGCAGCGGGAGGATC
CAAGCCTCATACGTCAACCCGCAGGACGGTGTGAGGTACTACGCGCTGCAGACCTACGACAACAAGATGG
ACGCCGAAGCCTGGCTCGCGGGCGAGAAGCGGCTCATCGAGATGGAGACCTGGACCCCTCCACAGGACCG
GGCGAAGAAGGCAGCCGCCAGCGCCATCACGCTGGAGGAGTACACCCGGAAGTGGCTCGTGGAGCGCGAC
CTCGCAGACGGCACCAGGGATCTGTACAGCGGGCACGCGGAGCGCCGCATCTACCCGGTGCTAGGTGAAG
TGGCGGTCACAGAGATGACGCCAGCTCTGGTGCGTGCGTGGTGGGCCGGGATGGGTAGGAAGCACCCGAC
TGCCCGCCGGCATGCCTACAACGTCCTCCGGGCGGTGATGAACACAGCGGTCGAGGACAAGCTGATCGCA
GAGAACCCGTGCCGGATCGAGCAGAAGGCAGCCGATGAGCGCGACGTAGAGGCGCTGACGCCTGAGGAGC
TGGACATCGTCGCCGCTGAGATCTTCGAGCACTACCGGATCGCGGCATACATCCTGGCGTGGACGAGCCT
CCGGTTCGGAGAGCTGATCGAGCTTCGCCGCAAGGACATCGTGGACGACGGCATGACGATGAAGCTCCGG
GTGCGCCGTGGCGCTTCCCGCGTGGGGAACAAGATCGTCGTTGGCAACGCCAAGACCGTCCGGTCGAAGC
GTCCTGTGACGGTTCCGCCTCACGTCGCGGAGATGATCCGAGCGCACATGAAGGACCGTACGAAGATGAA
CAAGGGCCCCGAGGCATTCCTGGTGACCACGACGCAGGGCAACCGGCTGTCGAAGTCCGCGTTCACCAAG
TCGCTGAAGCGTGGCTA
