>Addgene plasmid #174988 | pMSR:MSMEG_1132:Dendra | depositor partial sequence | sequence record 339382 | partial
ATGAACACCCGAGCGGATGTGGTCGTCGTCGGAGCCGGACCGGCTGGTTCGGCTGCCGCGGCATGGGCCG
CACGCGCAGGTCGCGACGTGGTCGTGGTCGACGCCGCGCAGTTTCCCCGTGACAAGGCGTGCGGGGACGG
GCTGACGCCGCGTGCCGTGGCCGAACTGCAGCGCCTCGGGATGGCTTCGTGGCTGGACACCCGCATCCGC
CACCACGGGCTGCGCATGTCGGGGTTCGGCGCCGACGTCGAGATTCCGTGGCCGGGTCCGTCATTCCCCG
CGACAAGCAGCGCGGTGCCGCGTACCGAACTCGACGACCGGATCCGCTCGGTCGCCGCCGACGACGGCGC
CAAGATGATGCTGGGCACCAAAGTCGTTGATGTGACCCATGATTCGAGCGGCCGCGTGGACGCCGTGGTG
CTCGACGACGGCAACACCGTCGGTTGCGCGCAGCTCATCGTGGCCGACGGCGCGCGTTCGACGCTGGGCC
GCGTGCTGGGCCGTACCTGGCACAGGGAGACCGTGTACGGCGTGGCGATCCGCGGCTACATCGCGAGCCC
CCGCGCGTCCGAGCCCTGGATCACGTCGCACCTCGAACTGCGCTCCCCCGAGGGCAAGGTGCTACCCGGG
TACGGCTGGATGTTCCCGCTGGGCAACGGCGAGGTGAACATCGGCGTCGGCGCGCTTGCGACCGCGAAGC
GTCCTGCCGATGCGGCCCTGCGGCCACTGATGTCCTATTACGCCGACCTGCGCCGCGAGGAGTGGGGTCT
GGTCGGCGAACCGCGCGCCGGACTGTCGGCGCTGCTGCCGATGGGTGGCGCGGTCTCGGGCGTCGCCGGG
CCCAACTGGATGCTGATCGGCGACGCCGCGGCATGCGTCAACCCGCTCAACGGCGAGGGCATCGACTACG
GGCTGGAAACAGGCCGGCTGGCCGCCGAACTCATGACCTCCGGCGGCGTGACCGACTACTCCTCGGCCTG
GCCGACGCTGCTGCAGGAGCACTACGCGCGCGGGTTCTCGGTGGCGCGCAGGCTCGCGTTGCTGCTGACG
CTGCCGCGCTTCCTGCAGGTCACCGGGCCTGTGGCGATGCGGTCGGCGACGTTGATGACCATCGCGGTCC
GGGTGATGGGCAACCTGGTGACCGACGAGGACGCCGACTGGATCGCTCGCGTGTGGCGCACCGCGGGCCT
GGCGTCGCGGCGGATCGATCAGCGGGTGCCGTTCAGC
